>Addgene plasmid #243800 | pAVEC1_Empty | addgene full sequence | sequence record 499663 | Addgene NGS Result
TTTTAGCGGCTAAAGGAGGCGGCATGGAAAATCAAGAACAACCAGGCACCGACGCCGTGGAATGCCCCAT
GTGTGGAGGAACGGGCGGTTGGCCAGGCGTAAGCGGCTGGGTTGCCTGCCGGCCCTGCAATGGCACTGGA
ACCCCCAAGCCCGAGGAATCGGCGTGAGCGGTCGCAAACCATCCGGCCCGGTACAAATCGGCGCGGCGCT
GGGTGATGACCTGGTGGAGAAGTTGAAGGCCGCGCAGGCCGCCCAGCGGCAACGCATCGAGGCAGAAGCA
CGCCCCGGTGAATCGTGGCAAGCGGCCGCTGATCGAATCCGCAAAGAATCCCGGCAACCGCCGGCAGCCG
GTGCGCCGTCGATTAGGAAGCCGCCCAAGGGCGACGAGCAACCAGATTTTTTCGTTCCGATGCTCTATGA
CGTGGGCACCCGCGATAGTCGCAGCATCATGGACGTGGCCGTTTTCCGTCTGTCGAAGCGTGACCGACGA
GCTGGCGAGGTGATCCGCTACGAGCTTCCAGACGGGCACGTAGAGGTTTCCGCAGGGCCGGCCGGCATGG
CCAGTGTGTGGGATTACGACCTGGTACTGATGGCGGTTTCCCATCTAACCGAATCCATGAACCGATACCG
GGAAGGGAAGGGAGACAAGCCCGGCCGCGTGTTCCGTCCACACGTTGCGGACGTACTCAAGTTCTGCCGG
CGAGCCGATGGCGGAAAGCAGAAAGACGACCTGGTAGAAACCTGCATTCGGTTAAACACCACGCACGTTG
CCATGCAGCGTACGAAGAAGGCCAAGAACGGCCGCCTGGTGACGGTATCCGAGGGTGAAGCCTTGATTAG
CCGCTACAAGATCGTAAAGAGCGAAACCGGGCGGCCGGAGTACATCGAGATCGAGCTAGCTGATTGGATG
TACCGCGAGATCACAGAAGGCAAGAACCCGGACGTGCTGACGGTTCACCCCGATTACTTTTTGATCGATC
CCGGCATCGGCCGTTTTCTCTACCGCCTGGCACGCCGCGCCGCAGGCAAGGCAGAAGCCAGATGGTTGTT
CAAGACGATCTACGAACGCAGTGGCAGCGCCGGAGAGTTCAAGAAGTTCTGTTTCACCGTGCGCAAGCTG
ATCGGGTCAAATGACCTGCCGGAGTACGATTTGAAGGAGGAGGCGGGGCAGGCTGGCCCGATCCTAGTCA
TGCGCTACCGCAACCTGATCGAGGGCGAAGCATCCGCCGGTTCCTAATGTACGGAGCAGATGCTAGGGCA
AATTGCCCTAGCAGGGGAAAAAGGTCGAAAAGGTCTCTTTCCTGTGGATAGCACGTACATTGGGAACCCA
AAGCCGTACATTGGGAACCGGAACCCGTACATTGGGAACCCAAAGCCGTACATTGGGAACCGGTCACACA
TGTAAGTGACTGATATAAAAGAGAAAAAAGGCGATTTTTCCGCCTAAAACTCTTTAAAACTTATTAAAAC
TCTTAAAACCCGCCTGGCCTGTGCATAACTGTCTGGCCAGCGCACAGCCGAAGAGCTGCAAAAAGCGCCT
ACCCTTCGGTCGCTGCGCTCCCTACGCCCCGCCGCTTCGCGTCGGCCTATCGCGGCCGCTGGCCGCTCAA
AAATGGCTGGCCTACGGCCAGGCAATCTACCAGCGCGCGGACAAGCTAGGATTGGCAGGATATATTCAGT
TGTAAATGCGAGCTGTTGGCTGGCTGGTGGCAGGATATATTCAGTTGTAAATAAATTGACGCTTAGACAA
CTTAATAACACATTGCGGACGTTTTTAATGTACTGAATTAACGCCGAATTAATTCGAGCTCTTCTAGAGA
TCTGATAATTTATTTGAAAATTCATAAGAAAAGCAAACGTTACATGAATTGATGAAACAATACAAAGACA
GATAAAGCCACGCACATTTAGGATATTGGCCGAGATTACTGAATATTGAGTAAGATCACGGAATTTCTGA
CAGGAGCATGTCTTCAATTCAGCCCAAATGGCAGTTGAAATACTCAAACCGCCCCATATGCAGGAGCGGA
TCATTCATTGTTTGTTTGGTTGCCTTTGCCAACATGGGAGTCCAAGATTCTGCAGTCAAATCTCGGTGAC
GGGCAGGACCGGACGGGGCGGTACCGGCAGGCTGAAGTCCAGCTGCCAGAAACCCACGTCATGCCAGTTC
CCGTGCTTGAAGCCGGCCGCCCGCAGCATGCCGCGGGGGGCATATCCGAGCGCCTCGTGCATGCGCACGC
TCGGGTCGTTGGGCAGCCCGATGACAGCGACCACGCTCTTGAAGCCCTGTGCCTCCAGGGACTTCAGCAG
GTGGGTGTAGAGCGTGGAGCCCAGTCCCGTCCGCTGGTGGCGGGGGGAGACGTACACGGTCGACTCGGCC
GTCCAGTCGTAGGCGTTGCGTGCCTTCCAGGGGCCAGCGTAGGCGATGCCGGCGACCTCGCCGTCCACCT
CGGCGACGAGCCAGGGATAGCGCTCCCGCAGACGGACGAGGTCGTCCGTCCACTCCTGCGGTTCCTGCGG
CTCGGTACGGAAGTTGACCGTGCTTGTCTCGATGTAGTGGTTGACGATGGTGCAGACCGCCGGCATGTCC
GCCTCGGTGGCACGGCGGATGTCGGCCGGGCGTCGTTCTGGGCTCATCGATTCGATTTGGTGTATCGAGA
TTGGTTATGAAATTCAGATGCTAGTGTAATGTATTGGTAATTTGGGAAGATATAATAGGAAGCAAGGCTA
TTTATCCATTTCTGAAAAGGCGAAATGGCGTCACCGCGAGCGTCACGCGCATTCCGTTCTTGCTGTAAAG
CGTTGTTTGGTACACTTTTGACTAGCGAGGCTTGGCGTGTCAGCGTATCTATTCAAAAGTCGTTAATGGC
TGCGGATCAAGAAAAAGTTGGAATAGAAACAGAATACCCGCGAAATTCAGGCCCGGTTGCCATGTCCTAC
ACGCCGAAATAAACGACCAAATTAGTAGAAAAATAAAAACTGACTCGGATACTTACGTCACGTCTTGCGC
ACTGATTTGAAAAATCTCAGCTCGAGGACTAGAGCCAAGCTGATCTCCTTTGCCCCGGAGATCACCATGG
ACGACTTTCTCTATCTCTACGATCTAGGAAGAAAGTTCGACGGAGAAGGTGACGATACCATGTTCACCAC
CGATAATGAGAAGATTAGCCTCTTCAATTTCAGAAAGAATGCTGACCCACAGATGGTTAGAGAGGCTTAC
GCGGCAGGTCTCATCAAGACGATCTACCCGAGTAATAATCTCCAGGAGATCAAATACCTTCCCAAGAAGG
TTAAAGATGCAGTCAAAAGATTCAGGACTAACTGCATCAAGAACACAGAGAAAGATATATTTCTCAAGAT
CAGAAGTACTATTCCAGTATGGACGATTCAAGGCTTGCTTCATAAACCAAGGCAAGTAATAGAGATTGGA
GTCTCTAAGAAAGTAGTTCCTACTGAATCAAAGGCCATGGAGTCAAAAATTCAGATCGAGGATCTAACAG
AACTCGCCGTGAAGACTGGCGAACAGTTCATACAGAGTCTTTTACGACTCAATGACAAGAAGAAAATCTT
CGTCAACATGGTGGAGCACGACACTCTCGTCTACTCCAAGAATATCAAAGATACAGTCTCAGAAGACCAA
AGGGCTATTGAGACTTTTCAACAAAGGGTAATATCGGGAAACCTCCTCGGATTCCATTGCCCAGCTATCT
GTCACTTCATCAAAAGGACAGTAGAAAAGGAAGGTGGCACCTACAAATGCCATCATTGCGATAAAGGAAA
GGCTATCGTTCAAGATGCCTCTGCCGACAGTGGTCCCAAAGATGGACCCCCACCCACGAGGAGCATCGTG
GAAAAAGAAGACGTTCCAACCACGTCTTCAAAGCAAGTGGATTGATGTGATATCTCCACTGACGTAAGGG
ATGACGCACAATCCCACTATCCTTCGCAATGAGACTTTTCAACAAAGGGTAATATCGGGAAACCTCCTCG
GATTCCATTGCCCAGCTATCTGTCACTTCATCAAAAGGACAGTAGAAAAGGAAGGTGGCACCTACAAATG
CCATCATTGCGATAAAGGAAAGGCTATCGTTCAAGATGCCTCTGCCGACAGTGGTCCCAAAGATGGACCC
CCACCCACGAGGAGCATCGTGGAAAAAGAAGACGTTCCAACCACGTCTTCAAAGCAAGTGGATTGATGTG
ATATCTCCACTGACGTAAGGGATGACGCACAATCCCACTATCCTTCGCAAGACCCTTCCTCTATATAAGG
AAGTTCATTTCATTTGGAGAGAGGCCTATTTTTACAACAATTACCAACAACAACAAACAACAAACAACAT
TACAATTACTATTTACAATTACAGGCCTCCCGGGTCAGGAAGCGAAACACCAGGAACATCAGAAAGTGCA
ACACCAGAATCTGGATCCGGCTCTGAAACTCCTGGTACTAGTGAATCGGCTACCCCTGAATCAGGGTCCT
GATCACGGCCATGCTAGAGTCCGCAAAAATCACCAGTCTCTCTCTACAAATCTATCTCTCTCTATTTTTC
TCCAGAATAATGTGTGAGTAGTTCCCAGATAAGGGAATTAGGGTTCTTATAGGGTTTCGCTCATGTGTTG
AGCATATAAGAAACCCTTAGTATGTATTTGTATTTGTAAAATACTTCTATCAATAAAATTTCTAATTCCT
AAAACCAAAATCCAGTGACCTGGTAACCTGGCAGGATATATGCGGTTGTAATTTTGGCAGGATATATGCG
GTTGTAATTCATTTTTATTGTCTAAATTTCTGTATTTGTTTGTTTGCAATTAGATCCACGTTGTGTCTCA
AAATCTCTGATGTTACATTGCACAAGATAAAAATATATCATCATGAACAATAAAACTGTCTGCTTACATA
AACAGTAATACAAGGGGTGTTATGAGCCATATTCAACGGGAAACGTCGAGGCCGCGATTAAATTCCAACA
TGGATGCTGATTTATATGGGTATAAATGGGCTCGCGATAATGTCGGGCAATCAGGTGCGACAATCTATCG
CTTGTATGGGAAGCCCGATGCGCCAGAGTTGTTTCTGAAACATGGCAAAGGTAGCGTTGCCAATGATGTT
ACAGATGAGATGGTCAGACTAAACTGGCTGACGGAATTTATGCCTCTTCCGACCATCAAGCATTTTATCC
GTACTCCTGATGATGCATGGTTACTCACCACTGCGATCCCCGGAAAAACAGCATTCCAGGTATTAGAAGA
ATATCCTGATTCAGGTGAAAATATTGTTGATGCGCTGGCAGTGTTCCTGCGCCGGTTGCATTCGATTCCT
GTTTGTAATTGTCCTTTTAACAGCGATCGCGTATTTCGTCTCGCTCAGGCGCAATCACGAATGAATAACG
GTTTGGTTGATGCGAGTGATTTTGATGACGAGCGTAATGGCTGGCCTGTTGAACAAGTCTGGAAAGAAAT
GCATAAACTTTTGCCATTCTCACCGGATTCAGTCGTCACTCATGGTGATTTCTCACTTGATAACCTTATT
TTTGACGAGGGGAAATTAATAGGTTGTATTGATGTTGGACGAGTCGGAATCGCAGACCGATACCAGGATC
TTGCCATCCTATGGAACTGCCTCGGTGAGTTTTCTCCTTCATTACAGAAACGGCTTTTTCAAAAATATGG
TATTGATAATCCTGATATGAATAAATTGCAGTTTCATTTGATGCTCGATGAGTTTTTCTAATCAGAATTG
GTTAATTGGTTGTAACACTGGCAGAGCATTACGCTGACTTGACGGGACGGCGCAAGCTCATGACCAAAAT
CCCTTAACGTGAGTTACGCGTCGTTCCACTGAGCGTCAGACCCCGTAGAAAAGATCAAAGGATCTTCTTG
AGATCCTTTTTTTCTGCGCGTAATCTGCTGCTTGCAAACAAAAAAACCACCGCTACCAGCGGTGGTTTGT
TTGCCGGATCAAGAGCTACCAACTCTTTTTCCGAAGGTAACTGGCTTCAGCAGAGCGCAGATACCAAATA
CTGTTCTTCTAGTGTAGCCGTAGTTAGGCCACCACTTCAAGAACTCTGTAGCACCGCCTACATACCTCGC
TCTGCTAATCCTGTTACCAGTGGCTGCTGCCAGTGGCGATAAGTCGTGTCTTACCGGGTTGGACTCAAGA
CGATAGTTACCGGATAAGGCGCAGCGGTCGGGCTGAACGGGGGGTTCGTGCACACAGCCCAGCTTGGAGC
GAACGACCTACACCGAACTGAGATACCTACAGCGTGAGCTATGAGAAAGCGCCACGCTTCCCGAAGGGAG
AAAGGCGGACAGGTATCCGGTAAGCGGCAGGGTCGGAACAGGAGAGCGCACGAGGGAGCTTCCAGGGGGA
AACGCCTGGTATCTTTATAGTCCTGTCGGGTTTCGCCACCTCTGACTTGAGCGTCGATTTTTGTGATGCT
CGTCAGGGGGGCGGAGCCTATGGAAAAACGCCAGCAACGCGGCCTTTTTACGGTTCCTGGCCTTTTGCTG
GCCTTTTGCTCACATGTTCTTTCCTGCGTTATCCCCTGATTCTGTGGATAACCGTATTACCGCCTTTGAG
TGACTGAAGAACCGAGCGCCGCCGTCTAAAAAGGTGATGTGTATTTGAGTAAAACAGCTTGCGTCATGCG
GTCGCTGCGTATATGATGCGATGAGTAAATAAACAAATACGCAAGGGGAACGCATGAAGGTTATCGCTGT
ACTTAACCAGAAAGGCGGGTCAGGCAAGACGACCATCGCAACCCATCTAGCCCGCGCCCTGCAACTCGCC
GGGGCCGATGTTCTGTTAGTCGATTCCGATCCCCAGGGCAGTGCCCGCGATTGGGCGGCCGTGCGGGAAG
ATCAACCGCTAACCGTTGTCGGCATCGACCGCCCGACGATTGACCGCGACGTGAAGGCCATCGGCCGGCG
CGACTTCGTAGTGATCGACGGAGCGCCCCAGGCGGCGGACTTGGCTGTGTCCGCGATCAAGGCAGCCGAC
TTCGTGCTGATTCCGGTGCAGCCAAGCCCTTACGACATATGGGCCACCGCCGACCTGGTGGAGCTGGTTA
AGCAGCGCATTGAGGTCACGGATGGAAGGCTACAAGCGGCCTTTGTCGTGTCGCGGGCGATCAAAGGCAC
GCGCATCGGCGGTGAGGTTGCCGAGGCGCTGGCCGGGTACGAGCTGCCCATTCTTGAGTCCCGTATCACG
CAGCGCGTGAGCTACCCAGGCACTGCCGCCGCCGGCACAACCGTTCTTGAATCAGAACCCGAGGGCGACG
CTGCCCGCGAGGTCCAGGCGCTGGCCGCTGAAATTAAATCAAAACTCATTTGAGTTAATGAGGTAAAGAG
AAAATGAGCAAAAGCACAAACACGCTAAGTGCCGGCCGTCCGAGCGCACGCAGCAGCAAGGCTGCAACGT
TGGCCAGCCTGGCAGACACGCCAGCCATGAAGCGGGTCAACTTTCAGTTGCCGGCGGAGGATCACACCAA
GCTGAAGATGTACGCGGTACGCCAAGGCAAGACCATTACCGAGCTGCTATCTGAATACATCGCGCAGCTA
CCAGAGTAAATGAGCAAATGAATAAATGAGTAGATGAA
Features (pLannotate 1.2.2; 14 found; start..end, strand, type, name):
    164..1237    +  CDS            pVS1 RepA: replication protein from the Pseudomonas plasmid pVS1 (Heeb et al., 2000)
   1303..1497    +  rep_origin     pVS1 oriV: origin of replication for the Pseudomonas plasmid pVS1 (Heeb et al., 2000)
   1664..1687    +  misc_feature   LB T-DNA repeat: left border repeat from octopine Ach5 T-DNA
   1709..1732    +  misc_feature   LB T-DNA repeat: left border repeat from octopine Ach5 T-DNA
   1824..2076    -  terminator     MAS terminator: mannopine synthase terminator
   2089..2637    -  CDS            bar: PAT_STRHY - Experimental evidence at protein level: Swiss-Prot protein existence level 1. Inactivates phosphinothricin (PPT) by transfer of an acetyl group from acetyl CoA. Can also acetylate demethylphosphinothricin but not PTT or glutamate. This enzyme is an effector of phosphinothricin tripeptide (PTT or bialaphos) resistance. From Streptomyces hygroscopicus. Introduced by genetic manipulation and expressed in glufosinate-tolerant maize by Dekalb Genetics.
   2643..3023    -  promoter       MAS promoter: mannopine synthase promoter (Velten et al., 1984)
   3649..3949    +  promoter       CaMV 35S promoter (fragment): strong constitutive promoter from cauliflower mosaic virus
   3950..4291    +  promoter       CaMV 35S promoter: strong constitutive promoter from cauliflower mosaic virus
   4307..4362    +  misc_feature   TMV Ω: translational enhancer from the tobacco mosaic virus 5'-leader sequence (Gallie et al., 1988)
   4547..4706    +  polyA_signal   CaMV poly(A) signal (fragment): cauliflower mosaic virus polyadenylation signal
   4922..5731    +  CDS            KanR: aminoglycoside phosphotransferase; aph(3')-Ia; confers resistance to kanamycin in bacteria or G418 (Geneticin®) in eukaryotes
   5878..6466    +  rep_origin     ori: high-copy-number ColE1/pMB1/pBR322/pUC origin of replication
   6704..7333    +  CDS            pVS1 StaA: stability protein from the Pseudomonas plasmid pVS1 (Heeb et al., 2000)
