[The description below was written by a language model from this plasmid's Addgene catalogue record and pLannotate feature annotations shown in this document.]
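Description:
pAVEC1_Empty is an empty binary vector for plant expression by Agrobacterium-mediated transformation, described as the pAVEC1 backbone carrying no fluorophores or tags; the catalogue lists the vector backbone as pAVEC2, and the record does not explain how the two are related. The sequenced plasmid is about 7.6 kb. It replicates in E. coli from a high-copy ColE1/pUC-type origin and in Agrobacterium through the pVS1 replicon, represented here by the RepA replication protein, the pVS1 oriV and the StaA stability protein. Bacterial selection is by kanamycin, conferred by an aph(3')-Ia aminoglycoside phosphotransferase gene.

The annotated T-DNA region begins with two tandem left border repeats of the octopine Ach5 type. No right border was detected by the automated annotation, so its position is not given in the feature table. Next to the left border is the plant selection cassette, in reverse orientation: the bar gene from Streptomyces hygroscopicus, which encodes phosphinothricin acetyltransferase and confers Basta (glufosinate) resistance, driven by the mannopine synthase promoter and ended by the mannopine synthase terminator. The expression cassette consists of a CaMV 35S promoter preceded by an additional 35S fragment, an arrangement consistent with a duplicated-enhancer 35S. This is followed by the TMV Ω translational enhancer leader and then a CaMV polyadenylation signal. The unannotated gap of roughly 180 bp between Ω and the poly(A) signal is presumably where a coding sequence is inserted, and the record gives Gibson assembly as the cloning method. The vector belongs to a series of seamless, modular binary vectors for plant cell and molecular biology, and is suited to strong constitutive expression of an untagged gene of interest in plants.
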