Addgene plasmid #243800: pAVEC1_Empty
Purpose: (Empty Backbone) pAVEC1 backbone with no fluorophores or tags
Depositing lab: Jacob Brunkard. Depositing organization: University of Wisconsin, Madison. Publication: Seamless, modular binary vectors for plant cell and molecular biology. Greenhalgh R, Horner W, Klimpel KA, Chatterjee S, Scarpin MR, Brunkard JO. Plant Biotechnol J. 2025 Jun 26. doi: 10.1111/pbi.70233. PubMed 40574375.
Backbone
  Vector backbone: pAVEC2
  Backbone manufacturer: Brunkard Lab
  Vector type: Plant Expression ; Agrobacterium mediated transformation
  Promoter: 35S
  Selectable markers: Basta
Growth in bacteria
  Bacterial resistance: Kanamycin, 50 μg/mL
  Growth temperature: 37°C
  Growth strain: DH5alpha
  Copy number: Unknown
Gene/Insert
  Cloning method: Gibson Cloning
Terms and licenses: Academic/Nonprofit Terms; Industry Terms: Not Available to Industry
How to cite: pAVEC1_Empty was a gift from Jacob Brunkard (Addgene plasmid # 243800 ; http://n2t.net/addgene:243800 ; RRID:Addgene_243800)
